Addgene plasmid #91539: pHH0103_TXK-1/1
Purpose: Protein expression and purification of human SH3 domain construct TXK-1/1
Depositing lab: Sachdev Sidhu. Depositing organization: University of Toronto. Publication: Comprehensive Analysis of the Human SH3 Domain Family Reveals a Wide Variety of Non-canonical Specificities. Teyra J, Huang H, Jain S, Guan X, Dong A, Liu Y, Tempel W, Min J, Tong Y, Kim PM, Bader GD, Sidhu SS. Structure. 2017 Oct 3;25(10):1598-1610.e3. doi: 10.1016/j.str.2017.07.017. Epub 2017 Sep 7. PubMed 28890361.
Backbone
  Vector backbone: pHH0103
  Vector type: Bacterial Expression
Growth in bacteria
  Bacterial resistance: Ampicillin, 100 μg/mL
  Growth temperature: 37°C
  Growth strain: DH5alpha
  Copy number: Low Copy
Gene/Insert
  Gene/Insert name: TXK-1/1
  Species: H. sapiens (human)
  Insert size (bp): 224
  Entrez Gene: TXK (a.k.a. RLK, TKL, BTKL, PTK4, PSCTK5, MGC22473)
  Cloning method: Restriction Enzyme; 5′ cloning site Sfi1 (unknown if destroyed); 3′ cloning site Not1 (unknown if destroyed)
Terms and licenses: Academic/Nonprofit Terms; Industry Terms: Not Available to Industry
How to cite: pHH0103_TXK-1/1 was a gift from Sachdev Sidhu (Addgene plasmid # 91539 ; http://n2t.net/addgene:91539 ; RRID:Addgene_91539)
