[The description below was written by a language model from this plasmid's Addgene catalogue record and pLannotate feature annotations shown in this document.]
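Description:
pHH0103_TXK-1/1 is a bacterial expression plasmid for producing and purifying the SH3 domain of the human non-receptor tyrosine kinase TXK (also known as RLK or PTK4), a Tec-family kinase involved in T-cell signalling. It is one member of a set of constructs made for a family-wide analysis of human SH3 domain binding specificities. The "1/1" suffix most likely marks this as the only SH3 domain in TXK, though the record does not define it. The roughly 224 bp insert was cloned between SfiI and NotI sites in the pHH0103 backbone. The plasmid is about 6.9 kb, is selected with ampicillin through the β-lactamase gene, and replicates from a ColE1/pMB1-type origin. The catalogue lists it as low copy, and the annotation shows a pBR322 bom region and rop fragments split by an f1 phage origin.

Expression is driven by the strong hybrid tac promoter under control of a lac operator. A plasmid-borne lacI gene transcribed from the up-mutated lacIq promoter supplies ample repressor, so the cassette stays off until induced with IPTG. The annotated coding features run in the order 6xHis tag, Schistosoma japonicum glutathione S-transferase, then the TXK fragment. This arrangement is consistent with an N-terminally His- and GST-tagged SH3 fusion that can be captured on nickel or glutathione resin and used in binding or structural studies.

Downstream of the insert lie a phage fd terminator and two fragments of M13 gene III, along with remnants of the tetracycline resistance gene and its promoter. Together with the f1 origin, these suggest the backbone derives from a phage-display phagemid. The record gives no indication that the gene III fragments are meant to be part of the expressed product.
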