Features (pLannotate 1.2.2; 21 found; start..end, strand, type, name):
     53..130     +  promoter       lacIq promoter: lacI (mutant); In the lacIq allele, a single base change in the promoter boosts expression of the lacI gene about 10-fold.
    131..1213    +  CDS            lacI: lac repressor; lacI; The lac repressor binds to the lac operator to inhibit transcription in E. coli. This inhibition can be relieved by adding lactose or isopropyl-β-D-thiogalactopyranoside (IPTG).
   1226..1247    +  protein_bind   CAP binding site: CAP binding activates transcription in the presence of cAMP. E. coli catabolite activator protein
   1266..1283    +  promoter       tet promoter (fragment): E. coli promoter for tetracycline efflux protein gene
   1456..1484    +  promoter       tac promoter: strong E. coli promoter; hybrid between the trp and lac UV5 promoters
   1492..1508    +  protein_bind   lac operator: The lac repressor binds to the lac operator to inhibit transcription in E. coli. This inhibition can be relieved by adding lactose or isopropyl-β-D-thiogalactopyranoside (IPTG). lac repressor encoded by lacI
   1593..1610    +  CDS            6xHis: 6xHis affinity tag
   1626..2279    +  CDS            GST26_SCHJA: Experimental evidence at protein level: Swiss-Prot protein existence level 1. GST isoenzymes appear to play a central role in the parasite detoxification system. Other functions are also suspected including a role in increasing the solubility of haematin in the parasite gut. From Schistosoma japonicum (Blood fluke).
   2349..2531    +  CDS            TXK (fragment): TXK_HUMAN - Also known as PTK4, RLK. Experimental evidence at protein level: Swiss-Prot protein existence level 1. Non-receptor tyrosine kinase that plays a redundant role with ITK in regulation of the adaptive immune response. Regulates the development, function and differentiation of conventional T-cells and nonconventional NKT-cells. When antigen presenting cells (APC) activate T-cell receptor (TCR), a series of phosphorylation leads to the recruitment of TXK to the cell membrane, where it is phosphorylated at Tyr-420. Phosphorylation leads to TXK full activation. Contributes also to signal
   2547..2594    +  terminator     fd terminator (sequence withheld): central terminator from bacteriophage fd (Otsuka and Kunisawa, 1982)
   2599..2811    +  CDS            M13 gene III (fragment) (sequence partly withheld): pIII; III; minor coat protein
   2826..3296    +  CDS            M13 gene III (fragment) (sequence partly withheld): pIII; III; minor coat protein
   3318..3388    +  CDS            TcR (fragment): tetracycline efflux protein; tet; confers resistance to tetracycline
   3630..4010    -  CDS            YPB1_ECOLX: Protein predicted: Swiss-Prot protein existence level 4. From Escherichia coli.
   4027..4178    +  CDS            rop (fragment): Rop protein, which maintains plasmids at low copy number; rop
   4214..4642    -  rep_origin     f1 ori (sequence partly withheld): f1 bacteriophage origin of replication; arrow indicates direction of (+) strand synthesis
   4651..4690    +  CDS            rop (fragment): Rop protein, which maintains plasmids at low copy number; rop
   4792..4932    +  misc_feature   bom: basis of mobility region from pBR322
   5118..5705    -  rep_origin     ori: high-copy-number ColE1/pMB1/pBR322/pUC origin of replication
   5876..6736    -  CDS            AmpR: β-lactamase; bla; confers resistance to ampicillin, carbenicillin, and related antibiotics
   6737..6841    -  promoter       AmpR promoter: bla
>Addgene plasmid #91539 | pHH0103_TXK-1/1 | addgene full sequence | sequence record 190924 | Addgene NGS Result
TAACCTATAAAAATAGGCGTATCACGAGGCCCTTTCGTCTTCAAGAATTCCCGACACCATCGAATGGTGC
AAAACCTTTCGCGGTATGGCATGATAGCGCCCGGAAGAGAGTCAATTCAGGGTGGTGAATGTGAAACCAG
TAACGTTATACGATGTCGCAGAGTATGCCGGTGTCTCTTATCAGACCGTTTCCCGCGTGGTGAACCAGGC
CAGCCACGTTTCTGCGAAAACGCGGGAAAAAGTGGAAGCGGCGATGGCGGAGCTGAATTACATTCCCAAC
CGCGTGGCACAACAACTGGCGGGCAAACAGTCGTTGCTGATTGGCGTTGCCACCTCCAGTCTGGCCCTGC
ACGCGCCGTCGCAAATTGTCGCGGCGATTAAATCTCGCGCCGATCAACTGGGTGCCAGCGTGGTGGTGTC
GATGGTAGAACGAAGCGGCGTCGAAGCCTGTAAAGCGGCGGTGCACAATCTTCTCGCGCAACGCGTCAGT
GGGCTGATCATTAACTATCCGCTGGATGACCAGGATGCCATTGCTGTGGAAGCTGCCTGCACTAATGTTC
CGGCGTTATTTCTTGATGTCTCTGACCAGACACCCATCAACAGTATTATTTTCTCCCATGAAGACGGTAC
GCGACTGGGCGTGGAGCATCTGGTCGCATTGGGTCACCAGCAAATCGCGCTGTTAGCGGGCCCATTAAGT
TCTGTCTCGGCGCGTCTGCGTCTGGCTGGCTGGCATAAATATCTCACTCGCAATCAAATTCAGCCGATAG
CGGAACGGGAAGGCGACTGGAGTGCCATGTCCGGTTTTCAACAAACCATGCAAATGCTGAATGAGGGCAT
CGTTCCCACTGCGATGCTGGTTGCCAACGATCAGATGGCGCTGGGCGCAATGCGCGCCATTACCGAGTCC
GGGCTGCGCGTTGGTGCGGATATCTCGGTAGTGGGATACGACGATACCGAAGACAGCTCATGTTATATCC
CGCCGTTAACCACCATCAAACAGGATTTTCGCCTGCTGGGGCAAACCAGCGTGGACCGCTTGCTGCAACT
CTCTCAGGGCCAGGCGGTGAAGGGCAATCAGCTGTTGCCCGTCTCACTGGTGAAAAGAAAAACCACCCTG
GCGCCCAATACGCAAACCGCCTCTCCCCGCGCGTTGGCCGATTCATTAATGCAGCTGGCACGACAGGTTT
CCCGACTGGAAAGCGGGCAGTGAGCGCAACGCAATTAATGTAAGTTAGCTCACTCATTAGGCACAATTCT
CATGTTTGACAGCTTATCATCGACTGCACGGTGCACCAATGCTTCTGGCGTCAGGCAGCCATCGGAAGCT
GTGGTATGGCTGTGCAGGTCGTAAATCACTGCATAATTCGTGTCGCTCAAGGCGCACTCCCGTTCTGGAT
AATGTTTTTTGCGCCGACATCATAACGGTTCTGGCAAATATTCTGAAATGAGCTGTTGACAATTAATCAT
CGGCTCGTATAATGTGTGGAATTGTGAGCGGATAACAATTTCACACAGGAAACAGCCAGTCCGTTTAGGT
GTTTTCACGAGCACTTCACCAACAAGGACCATAGATTATGAAAATCGAAGAACACCATCACCATCACCAT
TCCAGCGGTAAGCTTATGTCCCCTATACTAGGTTATTGGAAAATTAAGGGCCTTGTGCAACCCACTCGAC
TTCTTTTGGAATATCTTGAAGAAAAATATGAAGAGCATTTGTATGAGCGCGATGAAGGTGATAAATGGCG
AAACAAAAAGTTTGAATTGGGTTTGGAGTTTCCCAATCTTCCTTATTATATTGATGGTGATGTTAAATTA
ACACAGTCTATGGCCATCATACGTTATATAGCTGACAAGCACAACATGTTGGGTGGTTGTCCAAAAGAGC
GTGCAGAGATTTCAATGCTTGAAGGAGCGGTTTTGGATATTAGATACGGTGTTTCGAGAATTGCATATAG
TAAAGACTTTGAAACTCTCAAAGTTGATTTTCTTAGCAAGCTACCTGAAATGCTGAAAATGTTCGAAGAT
CGTTTATGTCATAAAACATATTTAAATGGTGATCATGTAACCCATCCTGACTTCATGTTGTATGACGCTC
TTGATGTTGTTTTATACATGGACCCAATGTGCCTGGATGCGTTCCCAAAATTAGTTTGTTTTAAAAAACG
TATTGAAGCTATCCCACAAATTGATAAGTACTTGAAATCCAGCAAGTATATAGCATGGCCTTTGCAGGGC
TGGCAAGCCACGTTTGGTGGTGGCGACCATCCTCCAAAATCGGATCTGGAAGTTCTGTTCCAGGGGCCCC
TGTCCAGCGGTCTGGTTCCGCGTGGTTCCGGTACCGCGGCCCAGCCGGCCATTCAGGTCAAAGCCCTGTA
TGATTTTCTGCCACGTGAACCATGTAATCTGGCACTGCGTCGTGCAGAAGAATACCTGATTCTGGAAAAA
TATAACCCGCATTGGTGGAAAGCACGTGATCGTCTGGGTAACGAAGGTCTGATTCCGTCCAACTACGTCA
CCGAAAACAAAGCGGCCGCATA
[142 nt withheld, positions 2543-2684]
C
[98 nt withheld, positions 2686-2783]
AGTTTGTACTGGTGACGAAACTCAGTGTCTAGCTAGAGTGGC
[149 nt withheld, positions 2826-2974]
T
[41 nt withheld, positions 2976-3016]
T
[62 nt withheld, positions 3018-3079]
A
[35 nt withheld, positions 3081-3115]
CCTCCCTCAATCGGTTGAATGTCGCCCTTTTGTCTTTGGCGCTGGTAAACCATATGAA
[86 nt withheld, positions 3174-3259]
T
[54 nt withheld, positions 3261-3314]
CTAGCGCCGCCCTATACCTTGTCTGCCTCCCCGCGTTGCGTCGCGGTGCATGGAGCCGGGCCACCTCGAC
CTGAATGGAAGCCGGCGGCACCTCGCTAACGGATTCACCACTCCAAGAATTGGAGCCAATCAATTCTTGC
GGAGAACTGTGAATGCGCAAACCAACCCTTGGCAGAACATATCCATCGCGTCCGCCATCTCCAGCAGCCG
CACGCGGCGCATCTCGGGCAGCGTTGGGTCCTGGCCACGGGTGCGCATGATCGTGCTCCTGTCGTTGAGG
ACCCGGCTAGGCTGGCGGGGTTGCCTTACTGGTTAGCAGAATGAATCACCGATACGCGAGCGAACGTGAA
GCGACTGCTGCTGCAAAACGTCTGCGACCTGAGCAACAACATGAATGGTCTTCGGTTTCCGTGTTTCGTA
AAGTCTGGAAACGCGGAAGTCAGCGCCCTGCACCATTATGTTCCGGATCTGCATCGCAGGATGCTGCTGG
CTACCCTGTGGAACACCTACATCTGTATTAACGAAGCGCTGGCATTGACCCTGAGTGATTTTTCTCTGGT
CCCGCCGCATCCATACCGCCAGTTGTTTACCCTCACAACGTTCCAGTAACCGGGCATGTTCATCATCAGT
AACCCGTATCGTGAGCATCCTCTCTCGTTTCATCGGTATCATTACCCCCATGAACAGAAATCCCCCTTAC
ACGGAGGCATCAGTGACCAAACAGGAAAAAACCGCCCTTAACATGGCCCGCTTTATCAGAAGCCAGACAT
TAACGCTTCTGGAGAAACTCAACGAGCTGGACGCGGATGAACAGGCAGACATCTGTGAATCGCTTCACGA
CCACGCTGATGAGCTTTACCGCAGGATCCGCGAAATTGTAAGCGTTAATATTTTGTTAAAATTCGCGTTA
AATTTTTGTTAAATCAGCTCATTTTTTAACCAATAGGCCGAAATCGGCAAAATCCCTTATAAATCAAAAG
AATAGACCGAGATAGGGT
[37 nt withheld, positions 4313-4349]
AAAGAACGTGGACTCCAACGTCAAAGG
[49 nt withheld, positions 4377-4425]
T
[91 nt withheld, positions 4427-4517]
G
[124 nt withheld, positions 4519-4642]
CGCGGATCCTGCCTCGCGCGTTTCGGTGATGACGGTGAAAACCTCTGACACATGCAGCTCCCGGAGACGG
TCACAGCTTGTCTGTAAGCGGATGCCGGGAGCAGACAAGCCCGTCAGGGCGCGTCAGCGGGTGTTGGCGG
GTGTCGGGGCGCAGCCATGACCCAGTCACGTAGCGATAGCGGAGTGTATACTGGCTTAACTATGCGGCAT
CAGAGCAGATTGTACTGAGAGTGCACCATATGCGGTGTGAAATACCGCACAGATGCGTAAGGAGAAAATA
CCGCATCAGGCGCTCTTCCGCTTCCTCGCTCACTGACTCGCTGCGCTCGGTCGTTCGGCTGCGGCGAGCG
GTATCAGCTCACTCAAAGGCGGTAATACGGTTATCCACAGAATCAGGGGATAACGCAGGAAAGAACATGT
GAGCAAAAGGCCAGCAAAAGGCCAGGAACCGTAAAAAGGCCGCGTTGCTGGCGTTTTTCCATAGGCTCCG
CCCCCCTGACGAGCATCACAAAAATCGACGCTCAAGTCAGAGGTGGCGAAACCCGACAGGACTATAAAGA
TACCAGGGTTTCCCCCTGGAAGCTCCCTCGTGCGCTCTCCTGTTCCGACCCTGCCGCTTACCGGATACCT
GTCCGCCTTTCTCCCTTCGGGAAGCGTGGCGCTTTCTCATAGCTCACGCTGTAGGTATCTCAGTTCGGTG
TAGGTCGTTCGCTCCAAGCTGGGCTGTGTGCACGAACCCCCCGTTCAGCCCGACCGCTGCGCCTTATCCG
GTAACTATCGTCTTGAGTCCAACCCGGTAAGACACGACTTATCGCCACTGGCAGCAGCCACTGGTAACAG
GATTAGCAGAGCGAGGTATGTAGGCGGTGCTACAGAGTTCTTGAAGTGGTGGCCTAACTACGGCTACACT
AGAAGGACAGTATTTGGTATCTGCGCTCTGCTGAAGCCAGTTACCTTCGGAAAAAGAGTTGGTAGCTCTT
GATCCGGCAAACAAACCACCGCTGGTAGCGGTGGTTTTTTTGTTTGCAAGCAGCAGATTACGCGCAGAAA
AAAAGGATCTCAAGAAGATCCTTTGATCTTTTCTACGGGGTCTGACGCTCAGTGGAACGAAAACTCACGT
TAAGGGATTTTGGTCATGAGATTATCAAAAAGGATCTTCACCTAGATCCTTTTAAATTAAAAATGAAGTT
TTAAATCAATCTAAAGTATATATGAGTAAACTTGGTCTGACAGTTACCAATGCTTAATCAGTGAGGCACC
TATCTCAGCGATCTGTCTATTTCGTTCATCCATAGTTGCCTGACTCCCCGTCGTGTAGATAACTACGATA
CGGGAGGGCTTACCATCTGGCCCCAGTGCTGCAATGATACCGCGAGACCCACGCTCACCGGCTCCAGATT
TATCAGCAATAAACCAGCCAGCCGGAAGGGCCGAGCGCAGAAGTGGTCCTGCAACTTTATCCGCCTCCAT
CCAGTCTATTAATTGTTGCCGGGAAGCTAGAGTAAGTAGTTCGCCAGTTAATAGTTTGCGCAACGTTGTT
GCCATTGCTGCAGGCATCGTGGTGTCACGCTCGTCGTTTGGTATGGCTTCATTCAGCTCCGGTTCCCAAC
GATCAAGGCGAGTTACATGATCCCCCATGTTGTGCAAAAAAGCGGTTAGCTCCTTCGGTCCTCCGATCGT
TGTCAGAAGTAAGTTGGCCGCAGTGTTATCACTCATGGTTATGGCAGCACTGCATAATTCTCTTACTGTC
ATGCCATCCGTAAGATGCTTTTCTGTGACTGGTGAGTACTCAACCAAGTCATTCTGAGAATAGTGTATGC
GGCGACCGAGTTGCTCTTGCCCGGCGTCAACACGGGATAATACCGCGCCACATAGCAGAACTTTAAAAGT
GCTCATCATTGGAAAACGTTCTTCGGGGCGAAAACTCTCAAGGATCTTACCGCTGTTGAGATCCAGTTCG
ATGTAACCCACTCGTGCACCCAACTGATCTTCAGCATCTTTTACTTTCACCAGCGTTTCTGGGTGAGCAA
AAACAGGAAGGCAAAATGCCGCAAAAAAGGGAATAAGGGCGACACGGAAATGTTGAATACTCATACTCTT
CCTTTTTCAATATTATTGAAGCATTTATCAGGGTTATTGTCTCATGAGCGGATACATATTTGAATGTATT
TAGAAAAATAAACAAATAGGGGTTCCGCGCACATTTCCCCGAAAAGTGCCACCTGACGTCTAAGAAACCA
TTATTATCATGACAT
