>Addgene plasmid #91539 | pHH0103_TXK-1/1 | depositor partial sequence | sequence record 176027 | insert sequence
GGTACCGAATTCGGATCCGCGCGCTGATTCAGGTCAAAGCCCTGTATGATTTTCTGCCACGTGAACCATG
TAATCTGGCACTGCGTCGTGCAGAAGAATACCTGATTCTGGAAAAATATAACCCGCATTGGTGGAAAGCA
CGTGATCGTCTGGGTAACGAAGGTCTGATTCCGTCCAACTACGTCACCGAAAACAAAGCGGCCGCTAGCT
AAGTCGACGAGCTC
